Addgene plasmid #23421: pDONR223-CDKL2
Depositing lab: William Hahn & David Root. Depositing organization: Dana-Farber Cancer Institute. Publication: COT drives resistance to RAF inhibition through MAP kinase pathway reactivation. Johannessen CM, Boehm JS, Kim SY, Thomas SR, Wardwell L, Johnson LA, Emery CM, Stransky N, Cogdill AP, Barretina J, Caponigro G, Hieronymus H, Murray RR, Salehi-Ashtiani K, Hill DE, Vidal M, Zhao JJ, Yang X, Alkan O, Kim S, Harris JL, Wilson CJ, Myer VE, Finan PM, Root DE, Roberts TM, Golub T, Flaherty KT, Dummer R, Weber BL, Sellers WR, Schlegel R, Wargo JA, Hahn WC, Garraway LA. Nature. 2010 Dec 16;468(7326):968-72. doi: 10.1038/nature09627 PubMed 21107320.
Backbone
  Vector backbone: pDONR223
  Backbone manufacturer: Invitrogen
  Backbone size w/o insert (bp): 5005
  Vector type: Gateway Donor vector
Growth in bacteria
  Bacterial resistance: Spectinomycin, 50 μg/mL
  Growth temperature: 37°C
  Growth strain: DH5alpha
  Copy number: High Copy
Gene/Insert
  Gene/Insert name: CDKL2 (alt name: cyclin-dependent kinase-like 2 (CDC2-related kinase))
  Species: H. sapiens (human)
  Insert size (bp): 1482
  Entrez Gene: CDKL2 (a.k.a. KKIAMRE, P56)
  Cloning method: Gateway Cloning
  Sequencing primers: 5′ M13pUC-fwd; 3′ M13rev
Terms and licenses: Academic/Nonprofit Terms; Industry Terms: Not Available to Industry
Depositor comments: The ORF has no Stop codon. This design enables easy recombination into a destination vector to add an epitope tag of choice and Stop codon to the ORF. Do NOT use this plasmid directly for transfections. A set of 4 custom lentiviral vectors is available ( pLX301 (http://www.addgene.org/25895/) , pLX302 (http://www.addgene.org/25896/) , pLX303 (http://www.addgene.org/25897/) , pLX304 (http://www.addgene.org/25890/) ) to be used to express these ORFs in mammalian cells. These plasmids are not included in the kit and must be ordered separately.
How to cite: pDONR223-CDKL2 was a gift from William Hahn & David Root (Addgene plasmid # 23421 ; http://n2t.net/addgene:23421 ; RRID:Addgene_23421)
