[The description below was written by a language model from this plasmid's Addgene catalogue record.]
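Description:
pDONR223-CDKL2 is a Gateway entry-type clone built on the pDONR223 donor vector backbone (about 5 kb without insert), carrying the open reading frame of human CDKL2, cyclin-dependent kinase-like 2, a CDC2-related kinase also known as KKIAMRE or P56. The insert is roughly 1.5 kb and was introduced by Gateway recombination cloning. The plasmid is maintained in E. coli at high copy number and is selected with spectinomycin. No feature table is provided with the record, so the origin of replication, the exact recombination sites and other backbone elements are not itemised. As is usual for an ORF recombined into a Gateway donor vector, the insert would be expected to sit between recombination sites that allow its transfer into destination vectors, and M13 forward and reverse priming sites flank it for sequence verification.

The ORF lacks a stop codon. This "open" configuration lets the coding sequence be recombined into a destination vector that supplies a C-terminal epitope tag and a stop codon in frame, so the user can choose the tag. The record lists no promoter for expression in mammalian cells, and the depositors state that the plasmid should not be transfected directly. It serves as a shuttle and storage clone rather than an expression construct. The depositors point to a separately available set of lentiviral destination vectors (pLX301 to pLX304) for expressing such ORFs in mammalian cells. The clone belongs to a kinase ORF collection, and the associated publication concerns resistance to RAF inhibition through reactivation of the MAP kinase pathway, consistent with use in kinase overexpression studies.
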