>Addgene plasmid #23421 | pDONR223-CDKL2 | addgene partial sequence | sequence record 29186 | 23421 with M13pUC-fwd
CAATAATGATTTTATTTTGACTGATAGTGACCTGTTCGTTGCAACAAATTGATGAGCAATGCTTTTTTAT
AATGCCAACTTTGTACAAAAAAGTTGGCACCATGGAAAAATATGAAAACCTGGGTTTGGTTGGAGAAGGG
AGTTATGGAATGGTGATGAAGTGTAGGAATAAAGATACTGGAAGAATTGTGGCCATAAAGAAGTTCTTAG
AAAGTGACGATGACAAAATGGTTAAAAAGATTGCAATGCGAGAAATCAAGTTACTAAAGCAACTTAGGCA
TGAAAACTTGGTGAATCTCTTGGAAGTGTGTAAGAAAAAAAAACGATGGTACCTAGTCTTTGAATTTGTT
GACCACACAATTCTTGATGACTTGGAGCTCTTTCCAAATGGACTAGACTACCAAGTAGTTCAAAAGTATT
TGTTTCAGATTATTAATGGAATTGGATTTTGTCACAGTCACAATATCATACACAGAGATATAAAGCCAGA
GAATATATTAGTCTCCCAGTCTGGCGTTGTCAAGCTATGCGATTTTGGATTTGCGCGAACATTGGCAGCT
CCTGGGGAGGTTTATACTGATTATGTGGCAACCCGATGGAA
